>Addgene plasmid #190968 | pET-PLS-KP6-A66S_rpoA-C | addgene full sequence | sequence record 376073 | Addgene NGS Result
TGGCGAATGGG
[124 nt withheld, positions 12-135]
C
[91 nt withheld, positions 137-227]
A
[49 nt withheld, positions 229-277]
CCTTTGACGTTGGAGTCCACGTTCTTT
[37 nt withheld, positions 305-341]
ACCCTATCTCGGTCTATTCTTTTGATTTATAAGGGATTTTGCCGATTTCGGCCTATTGGTTAAAAAATGA
GCTGATTTAACAAAAATTTAACGCGAATTTTAACAAAATATTAACGCTTACAATTTAGGTGGCACTTTTC
GGGGAAATGTGCGCGGAACCCCTATTTGTTTATTTTTCTAAATACATTCAAATATGTATCCGCTCATGAG
ACAATAACCCTGATAAATGCTTCAATAATATTGAAAAAGGAAGAGTATGAGTATTCAACATTTCCGTGTC
GCCCTTATTCCCTTTTTTGCGGCATTTTGCCTTCCTGTTTTTGCTCACCCAGAAACGCTGGTGAAAGTAA
AAGATGCTGAAGATCAGTTGGGTGCACGAGTGGGTTACATCGAACTGGATCTCAACAGCGGTAAGATCCT
TGAGAGTTTTCGCCCCGAAGAACGTTTTCCAATGATGAGCACTTTTAAAGTTCTGCTATGTGGCGCGGTA
TTATCCCGTATTGACGCCGGGCAAGAGCAACTCGGTCGCCGCATACACTATTCTCAGAATGACTTGGTTG
AGTACTCACCAGTCACAGAAAAGCATCTTACGGATGGCATGACAGTAAGAGAATTATGCAGTGCTGCCAT
AACCATGAGTGATAACACTGCGGCCAACTTACTTCTGACAACGATCGGAGGACCGAAGGAGCTAACCGCT
TTTTTGCACAACATGGGGGATCATGTAACTCGCCTTGATCGTTGGGAACCGGAGCTGAATGAAGCCATAC
CAAACGACGAGCGTGACACCACGATGCCTGCAGCAATGGCAACAACGTTGCGCAAACTATTAACTGGCGA
ACTACTTACTCTAGCTTCCCGGCAACAATTAATAGACTGGATGGAGGCGGATAAAGTTGCAGGACCACTT
CTGCGCTCGGCCCTTCCGGCTGGCTGGTTTATTGCTGATAAATCTGGAGCCGGTGAGCGTGGGTCTCGCG
GTATCATTGCAGCACTGGGGCCAGATGGTAAGCCCTCCCGTATCGTAGTTATCTACACGACGGGGAGTCA
GGCAACTATGGATGAACGAAATAGACAGATCGCTGAGATAGGTGCCTCACTGATTAAGCATTGGTAACTG
TCAGACCAAGTTTACTCATATATACTTTAGATTGATTTAAAACTTCATTTTTAATTTAAAAGGATCTAGG
TGAAGATCCTTTTTGATAATCTCATGACCAAAATCCCTTAACGTGAGTTTTCGTTCCACTGAGCGTCAGA
CCCCGTAGAAAAGATCAAAGGATCTTCTTGAGATCCTTTTTTTCTGCGCGTAATCTGCTGCTTGCAAACA
AAAAAACCACCGCTACCAGCGGTGGTTTGTTTGCCGGATCAAGAGCTACCAACTCTTTTTCCGAAGGTAA
CTGGCTTCAGCAGAGCGCAGATACCAAATACTGTCCTTCTAGTGTAGCCGTAGTTAGGCCACCACTTCAA
GAACTCTGTAGCACCGCCTACATACCTCGCTCTGCTAATCCTGTTACCAGTGGCTGCTGCCAGTGGCGAT
AAGTCGTGTCTTACCGGGTTGGACTCAAGACGATAGTTACCGGATAAGGCGCAGCGGTCGGGCTGAACGG
GGGGTTCGTGCACACAGCCCAGCTTGGAGCGAACGACCTACACCGAACTGAGATACCTACAGCGTGAGCT
ATGAGAAAGCGCCACGCTTCCCGAAGGGAGAAAGGCGGACAGGTATCCGGTAAGCGGCAGGGTCGGAACA
GGAGAGCGCACGAGGGAGCTTCCAGGGGGAAACGCCTGGTATCTTTATAGTCCTGTCGGGTTTCGCCACC
TCTGACTTGAGCGTCGATTTTTGTGATGCTCGTCAGGGGGGCGGAGCCTATGGAAAAACGCCAGCAACGC
GGCCTTTTTACGGTTCCTGGCCTTTTGCTGGCCTTTTGCTCACATGTTCTTTCCTGCGTTATCCCCTGAT
TCTGTGGATAACCGTATTACCGCCTTTGAGTGAGCTGATACCGCTCGCCGCAGCCGAACGACCGAGCGCA
GCGAGTCAGTGAGCGAGGAAGCGGAAGAGCGCCTGATGCGGTATTTTCTCCTTACGCATCTGTGCGGTAT
TTCACACCGCAATGGTGCACTCTCAGTACAATCTGCTCTGATGCCGCATAGTTAAGCCAGTATACACTCC
GCTATCGCTACGTGACTGGGTCATGGCTGCGCCCCGACACCCGCCAACACCCGCTGACGCGCCCTGACGG
GCTTGTCTGCTCCCGGCATCCGCTTACAGACAAGCTGTGACCGTATCCGGGAGCTGCATGTGTCAGAGGT
TTTCACCGTCATCACCGAAACGCGCGAGGCAGCTGCGGTAAAGCTCATCAGCGTGGTCGTGAAGCGATTC
ACAGATGTCTGCCTGTTCATCCGCGTCCAGCTCGTTGAGTTTCTCCAGAAGCGTTAATGTCTGGCTTCTG
ATAAAGCGGGCCATGTTAAGGGCGGTTTTTTCCTGTTTGGTCACTGATGCCTCCGTGTAAGGGGGATTTC
TGTTCATGGGGGTAATGATACCGATGAAACGAGAGAGGATGCTCACGATACGGGTTACTGATGATGAACA
TGCCCGGTTACTGGAACGTTGTGAGGGTAAACAACTGGCGGTATGGATGCGGCGGGACCAGAGAAAAATC
ACTCAGGGTCAATGCCAGCGCTTCGTTAATACAGATGTAGGTGTTCCACAGGGTAGCCAGCAGCATCCTG
CGATGCAGATCCGGAACATAATGGTGCAGGGCGCTGACTTCCGCGTTTCCAGACTTTACGAAACACGGAA
ACCGAAAACCATTCATGTTGTTGCTCAGGTCGCAGACGTTTTGCAGCAGCAGTCGCTTCACGTTCGCTCG
CGTATCGGTGATTCATTCTGCTAACCAGTAAGGCAACCCCGCCAGCCTAGCCGGGTCCTCAACGACAGGA
GCACGATCATGCGCACCCGTGGGGCCGCCATGCCGGCGATAATGGCCTGCTTCTCGCCGAAACGTTTGGT
GGCGGGACCAGTGACGAAGGCTTGAGCGAGGGCGTGCAAGATTCCGAATACCGCAAGCGACAGGCCGATC
ATCGTCGCGCTCCAGCGAAAGCGGTCCTCGCCGAAAATGACCCAGAGCGCTGCCGGCACCTGTCCTACGA
GTTGCATGATAAAGAAAACAGTCATAAGTGCGGCGACGATAGTCATGCCCCGCGCCCACCGGAAGGAGCT
GACTGGGTTGAAGGCTCTCAAGGGCATCGGTCGAGATCCCGGTGCCTAATGAGTGAGCTAACTTACATTA
ATTGCGTTGCGCTCACTGCCCGCTTTCCAGTCGGGAAACCTGTCGTGCCAGCTGCATTAATGAATCGGCC
AACGCGCGGGGAGAGGCGGTTTGCGTATTGGGCGCCAGGGTGGTTTTTCTTTTCACCAGTGATACGGGCA
ACAGCTGATTGCCCTTCACCGCCTGGCCCTGAGAGAGTTGCAGCAAGCGGTCCACGCTGGTTTGCCCCAG
CAGGCGAAAATCCTGTTTGATGGTGGTTAACGGCGGGATATAACATGAGCTGTCCTCGGTATCGTCGTAT
CCCACTACCGAGATATCCGCACCAACGCGCAGCCCGGACTCGGTAATGGCGCGCATTGCGCCCAGCGCCA
TCTGATCGTTGGCAACCAGCATCGCAGTGGGAACGATGCCCTCATTCAGCATTTGCATGGTTTGTTGAAA
ACCGGACATGGCACTCCAGTCGCCTTCCCGTTCCGCTATCGGCTGAATTTGATTGCGAGTGAGATATTTA
TGCCAGCCAGCCAGACGCAGACGCGCCGAGACAGAACTTAATGGGCCCGCTAACAGCGCGATTTGCTGGT
GACCCAATGCGACCAGATGCTCCACGCCCAGTCGCGTACCGTCCTCATGGGAGAAAATAATACTGTTGAT
GGGTGTCTGGTCAGAGACATCAAGAAATAACGCCGGAACATTAGTGCAGGCAGCTTCCACAGCAATGGCA
TCCTGGTCATCCAGCGGATAGTTAATGATCAGCCCACTGACGCGTTGCGCGAGAAGATTGTGCACCGCCG
CTTTACAGGCTTCGACGCCGCTTCGTTCTACCATCGACACCACCACGCTGGCACCCAGTTGATCGGCGCG
AGATTTAATCGCCGCGACAATTTGCGACGGCGCGTGCAGGGCCAGACTGGAGGTGGCAACGCCAATCAGC
AACGACTGTTTGCCCGCCAGTTGTTGTGCCACGCGGTTGGGAATGTAATTCAGCTCCGCCATCGCCGCTT
CCACTTTTTCCCGCGTTTTCGCAGAAACGTGGCTGGCCTGGTTCACCACGCGGGAAACGGTCTGATAAGA
GACACCGGCATACTCTGCGACATCGTATAACGTTACTGGTTTCACATTCACCACCCTGAATTGACTCTCT
TCCGGGCGCTATCATGCCATACCGCGAAAGGTTTTGCGCCATTCGATGGTGTCCGGGATCTCGACGCTCT
CCCTTATGCGACTCCTGCATTAGGAAGCAGCCCAGTAGTAGGTTGAGGCCGTTGAGCACCGCCGCCGCAA
GGAATGGTGCATGCAAGGAGATGGCGCCCAACAGTCCCCCGGCCACGGGGCCTGCCACCATACCCACGCC
GAAACAAGCGCTCATGAGCCCGAAGTGGCGAGCCCGATCTTCCCCATCGGTGATGTCGGCGATATAGGCG
CCAGCAACCGCACCTGTGGCGCCGGTGATGCCGGCCACGATGCGTCCGGCGTAGAGGATCGAGATCTCGA
TCCCGCGAAATTAATACGACTCACTATAGGGGAATTGTGAGCGGATAACAATTCCCCTCTAGAAATAATT
TTGTTTAACTTTAAGAAGGAGATATACATATGGCTAGCATGACTGGTGGACAGCAAATGGGTCGCATGGC
CGGAGGGAGCGATAAAATTATTCACCTGACTGACGACAGTTTTGACACGGATGTACTCAAAGCGGACGGG
GCGATCCTCGTCGATTTCTGGGCAGAGTGGTGCGGTCCGTGCAAAATGATCGCCCCGATTCTGGATGAAA
TCGCTGACGAATATCAGGGCAAACTGACCGTTGCAAAACTGAACATCGATCAAAACCCTGGCACTGCGCC
GAAATATGGCATCCGTGGTATCCCGACTCTGCTGCTGTTCAAAAACGGTGAAGTGGCGGCAACCAAAGTG
GGTGCACTGTCTAAAGGTCAGTTGAAAGAGTTCCTCGACGCTAACCTGGCCGGTTCTGGTTCTGGCCATA
TGCACCATCATCATCATCATTCTTCTGGTGAGAATCTTTATTTTCAGGGCGCCATGGGTAATTCTGTTGT
CACATGGAATTCCATGATTAGGGGCTACGCTAGAAGCGGCCAGCCCGAGGAAGCTCTGAGCCTCTTCTCC
CAGATGAGAAGGAGCGGCATCAAGCCCGATAGCTATACCTTCCCCTTCGTGCTGAAGGCTTGCGCTTCTC
TGAGCAGCCTCGAGGAAGGAAAACAAATCCACGCCCACGTCATTAAATCCGGCTTCGAGTCCGATGTCTA
CGTGCAGAGCTCCCTCATTGATATGTACGCCAAGTGCGGATCTCTGGAGGACGCCAGAAAAGTGTTTGAC
GAGATGCCCGAGAGGAATGTCGTGAGCTGGAACGCTATGATCAGCGGCTATGCCCAGAATGGACAATCCG
AAGAAGCTCTGGAGCTGTTTAGAGAGATGCAGAAAGAGGGCATCAAGCCTTCCGAGTTTACCTTTTGCTC
CGTGCTGAAGGCTTGCGCCTCTCTGGGATCTCTGGAGATGGGCAAGCAAATTCACGGCTATGTGATCAAG
TCCGGCTTTGAGTCCATCGTGTTCGTGGGAAACGCCCTCATTGACATGTATGCCAAGTGCGGCTCTCTGG
AGGATGCTAGAAAGGTCTTTGATGAGATGCCCGAAAGGACCGTTGTGAGCTGGACCGCCATGATCTCCGG
ATACGCCCAGAACGGACAGAGCGAGGAGGCCCTCGAGCTCTTCAGAGAGATGCAGAGGGAGGGCGTGAAA
CCCGACGAAGTGACACTGCCTTCCGTGCTCTCCGCTTGCGCCAATCTGGGCGCTCTGGAGCAAGGCAAAC
AGATCCATGCCTACGTCATCAAGAACGGCTTTGAATCCGATGTGTTTGTGGGCTCCGCTCTGATCGACAT
GTACGCTAAATGCGGCTCCATCGAGGAGGCTAGGAAAGTGTTCGATGAAATGCCCGAGAAAGACGTTGTG
GCTTGGAACTCAATGATAAAAGGTTATGGAATGAACCATGAAGGCAAAATGGCCGTCCAATGTTTCGAAG
ATATGCAAAAACAAGGTGTAAAGCCTTCCGCCGTCACTTTTACCTGTTTGCTGACCGCCTGTTCTCACGC
CAGCCTCGTCAGCGAAGGGCAGGAGTATTTTAAAATGATGCGAGAAGAGTACGGGATCGCTCCGAGGGTG
GAACATTACGGCTGCATGGTCGATCTGCTTGCTCGGAGTGGCCATCTGTATGAAGCTGAAAAGTTCCTGG
AGATGCTCTGTCCTCCCAACGAAGGGACATGGGGGGCCCTCCTCAGCGCTTGTAAGACTTATGGCGAGGT
GGAGCTTGGTCTGAGGTGCTTTCAGCAGCTCGTGCAGCTTAACCCAGAAAGTGCCGCCTGGTACGTGCTT
ATGGCTGACATATACGCTGGCGCCGGGCGGTGGGACGACGCATACCGGATCGAAGAGCTGAGGAAACATG
CCGGAGCCAAGAAGAAACCTGCCTCCGCATTGATTGAAGTGAACAAAAAAGTGCACGAATTTGTGGTCGG
CAATAATCAGAGCGAGGAGATCAGTGCGATGCTTAAGTCTCTCAACTCTAGAATGAAGGAGGAGGGCCAT
GTACCCAATCTGGATCTGGTTCTCAAACCCGTGTCAGATGAGGAGAAAGAGGCAGCGCTGTGTGAGCACT
CAGAGAAGTTGGCAATTGCATTCGGCTTGCTGAATACGCCACAGGGACAGACCCTGCGCGTTACAAAGAA
CCTGAGAATGTGCAATGACTGCCACAATGCGTCAAAGATCATCTCCAAGATTGAGCGCAGAGAGATTATC
CTGCGCGATGATTGCTGCATTCACCACTTCAAGGACGGACTGTGCTCCTGCGGAGACATGTTCTAACTCG
AGAAATAGAAGGAACATGTATTACACGTGCAAAATCTGAGAGCTAGCACCACCACCACCACCACTGAGAT
CCGGCTGCTAACAAAGCCCGAAAGGAAGCTGAGTTGGCTGCTGCCACCGCTGAGCAATAACTAGCATAAC
CCCTTGGGGCCTCTAAACGGGTCTTGAGGGGTTTTTTGCTGAAAGGAGGAACTATATCCGGAT
Features (pLannotate 1.2.2; 22 found; start..end, strand, type, name):
     12..440     +  rep_origin     f1 ori (sequence partly withheld): f1 bacteriophage origin of replication; arrow indicates direction of (+) strand synthesis
    493..597     +  promoter       AmpR promoter: bla
    598..1458    +  CDS            AmpR: β-lactamase; bla; confers resistance to ampicillin, carbenicillin, and related antibiotics
   1629..2217    +  rep_origin     ori: high-copy-number ColE1/pMB1/pBR322/pUC origin of replication
   2403..2542    -  misc_feature   bom: basis of mobility region from pBR322
   2644..2835    -  CDS            rop: Rop protein, which maintains plasmids at low copy number; rop
   2852..3232    +  CDS            YPB1_ECOLX: Protein predicted: Swiss-Prot protein existence level 4. From Escherichia coli.
   3304..3595    -  CDS            TcR (fragment): tetracycline efflux protein; tet; confers resistance to tetracycline
   3610..3631    -  protein_bind   CAP binding site: CAP binding activates transcription in the presence of cAMP. E. coli catabolite activator protein
   3644..4726    -  CDS            lacI: lac repressor; lacI; The lac repressor binds to the lac operator to inhibit transcription in E. coli. This inhibition can be relieved by adding lactose or isopropyl-β-D-thiogalactopyranoside (IPTG).
   4727..4804    -  promoter       lacI promoter: lacI
   4812..5091    -  CDS            TcR (fragment): tetracycline efflux protein; tet; confers resistance to tetracycline
   5113..5131    +  promoter       T7 promoter: promoter for bacteriophage T7 RNA polymerase
   5132..5156    +  protein_bind   lac operator: The lac repressor binds to the lac operator to inhibit transcription in E. coli. This inhibition can be relieved by adding lactose or isopropyl-β-D-thiogalactopyranoside (IPTG). lac repressor encoded by lacI
   5171..5193    +  RBS            RBS: efficient ribosome binding site from bacteriophage T7 gene 10 (Olins and Rangwala, 1989)
   5201..5233    +  CDS            T7 tag (gene 10 leader): leader peptide from bacteriophage T7 gene 10 promotes efficient translation in E. coli
   5248..5572    +  CDS            TrxA (fragment): E. coli thioredoxin; trxA
   5621..5640    +  CDS            capTEV™ (fragment): composite tag for in vivo biotinylation, TEV protease cleavage, and 6xHis tagging
   7163..7468    +  CDS            DYW1 (fragment): PPR74_ARATH - Also known as PCMP-H50. Experimental evidence at protein level: Swiss-Prot protein existence level 1. Plays a major role in single RNA editing events in chloroplasts. Acts as a site-recognition transacting factor involved in the edition of the site 1 of ndhD (ndhD-1 site corresponding to cytidine-2), which is a plastid-encoded subunit of the NADH- plastoquinone oxidoreductase. The interaction with CRR4 is required for its function in editing the ndhD-1 site. From Arabidopsis thaliana (Mouse-ear cress).
   7528..7545    +  CDS            9xHis (fragment): 9xHis affinity tag
   7555..7604    +  CDS            SET1 (fragment): solubility-enhancement tag derived from T7 phage gene 10B
   7612..7659    +  terminator     T7 terminator: transcription terminator for bacteriophage T7 RNA polymerase
