[The description below was written by a language model from this plasmid's Addgene catalogue record and pLannotate feature annotations shown in this document.]
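Description:
pET-PLS-KP6-A66S_rpoA-C is a 7,684 nt bacterial expression plasmid built on the pET21b backbone and used to assay RNA editing by a designer pentatricopeptide repeat (PPR) protein in E. coli. It replicates from a pBR322-type ColE1 origin accompanied by the bom site and the rop gene, consistent with its catalogued low copy number, and is selected with ampicillin through the bla β-lactamase gene. An f1 origin and short remnants of the tetracycline resistance gene are also present as backbone carry-over.

The payload is a synthetic PLS-type PPR protein, PLS-KP6, fused to a DYW deaminase-like domain of the KP class that carries an A66S substitution. Expression is driven by a T7 promoter with an adjacent lac operator, and the plasmid-borne lacI provides repression that is relieved by IPTG in hosts supplying T7 RNA polymerase. The annotation shows the gene 10 ribosome binding site and leader followed by a thioredoxin fragment and a short match to a composite His/TEV-site tag. This is consistent with the N-terminal His tag in the record and suggests a solubility-enhancing fusion partner. Most of the PPR array between this region and the C-terminal part is unannotated, as expected for a synthetic sequence, while the downstream segment matches an Arabidopsis DYW-domain editing factor. A vector-derived His-tag sequence and the T7 terminator follow.

The stated purpose is to test C-to-U editing activity of the KP6 A66S variant on the Arabidopsis rpoA editing site. The "rpoA-C" in the name implies that a target sequence with cytidine at the editing position is carried on the plasmid, but the feature table does not annotate it, so its exact location is not recorded.
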