Addgene plasmid #190968: pET-PLS-KP6-A66S_rpoA-C
Purpose: Test the C-to-U editing activity of KP6:A66S on AtrpoA editing site, in E. coli
Depositing lab: Bernard Gutmann. Depositing organization: EditForce, Inc. Publication: U-to-C RNA editing by synthetic PPR-DYW proteins in bacteria and human culture cells. Ichinose M, Kawabata M, Akaiwa Y, Shimajiri Y, Nakamura I, Tamai T, Nakamura T, Yagi Y, Gutmann B. Commun Biol. 2022 Sep 15;5(1):968. doi: 10.1038/s42003-022-03927-3. PubMed 36109586.
Backbone
  Vector backbone: pET21b
  Vector type: Bacterial Expression
Growth in bacteria
  Bacterial resistance: Ampicillin, 100 μg/mL
  Growth temperature: 37°C
  Growth strain: DH5alpha
  Copy number: Low Copy
Gene/Insert
  Gene/Insert name: PLS-KP6
  Species: Synthetic
  Mutation: DYW-KP:A66S
  Promoter: T7
  Tag / fusion protein: His (N terminal on insert)
  Cloning method: Ligation Independent Cloning
Terms and licenses: Academic/Nonprofit Terms; Industry Terms: Not Available to Industry
How to cite: pET-PLS-KP6-A66S_rpoA-C was a gift from Bernard Gutmann (Addgene plasmid # 190968 ; http://n2t.net/addgene:190968 ; RRID:Addgene_190968)
